Addgene plasmid #174796: pET28_6xHis-PARP1-A774L
Purpose: Bacterial expression of a hyperactive PARP1 mutant (A774L destabilizes the autoinhibitory HD subdomain)
Depositing lab: Joan Conaway. Depositing organization: Stowers Institute for Medical Research. Publication: Multiple roles for PARP1 in ALC1-dependent nucleosome remodeling. Ooi SK, Sato S, Tomomori-Sato C, Zhang Y, Wen Z, Banks CAS, Washburn MP, Unruh JR, Florens L, Conaway RC, Conaway JW. Proc Natl Acad Sci U S A. 2021 Sep 7;118(36). pii: 2107277118. doi: 10.1073/pnas.2107277118. PubMed 34465625.
Backbone
  Vector backbone: pET28
  Vector type: Bacterial Expression
Growth in bacteria
  Bacterial resistance: Kanamycin, 50 μg/mL
  Growth temperature: 37°C
  Growth strain: DH5alpha
  Copy number: Low Copy
Gene/Insert
  Gene/Insert name: PARP1-A774L
  Species: H. sapiens (human)
  Mutation: A774L, V762A
  Entrez Gene: PARP1 (a.k.a. ADPRT, ADPRT 1, ADPRT1, ARTD1, PARP, PARP-1, PARS, PPOL, Poly-PARP, pADPRT-1)
  Tag / fusion protein: 6xHis (N terminal on backbone)
  Cloning method: Gibson Cloning
Terms and licenses: Academic/Nonprofit Terms; Industry Terms: Not Available to Industry
Depositor comments: Protein residues 1-1014 (V762A, A774L) (*protein expression may be toxic to host, add 10 mM benzamide to all growth media, see PMID: 28695525 for protocol) (see PMID: 26626480 for detail about the mutation)
How to cite: pET28_6xHis-PARP1-A774L was a gift from Joan Conaway (Addgene plasmid # 174796 ; http://n2t.net/addgene:174796 ; RRID:Addgene_174796)
