[The description below was written by a language model from this plasmid's Addgene catalogue record and pLannotate feature annotations shown in this document.]
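Description:
pET28_6xHis-PARP1-A774L is a bacterial expression plasmid built on the pET28 backbone for producing a hyperactive mutant of human poly(ADP-ribose) polymerase 1 in E. coli. The 8.3 kb plasmid is selected with kanamycin through an aminoglycoside phosphotransferase (KanR) gene. It replicates from a ColE1/pBR322-type origin accompanied by the bom region and the rop gene, consistent with its listing as low copy. An f1 origin is also present. Short tetracycline-resistance fragments in the annotation are non-functional pBR322-derived backbone remnants.

The insert encodes PARP1 residues 1-1014, introduced by Gibson cloning, and carries two substitutions, A774L and V762A. According to the record, A774L destabilizes the autoinhibitory helical (HD) subdomain, which accounts for the hyperactivity; no role is stated for V762A. Transcription is driven by a T7 promoter followed by a lac operator and the T7 gene 10 ribosome binding site, and it ends at a T7 terminator. The plasmid-borne lacI gene supplies repressor, so expression is held off until induction with IPTG in a host that provides T7 RNA polymerase. The protein is fused at its N terminus to a backbone-encoded 6xHis tag, which the automated annotation labels as a fragment of a composite tag. A thrombin cleavage site follows, allowing metal-affinity purification and optional tag removal. A second His-coding stretch lies downstream of the PARP1 sequence, as is usual in pET28, but the record lists only the N-terminal tag, so it is presumably not translated.

The depositor notes that expression may be toxic to the host. The purified protein suits biochemical studies of PARP1 activity, and the associated publication examines PARP1 in ALC1-dependent nucleosome remodeling.
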