Features (pLannotate 1.2.2; 21 found; start..end, strand, type, name):
      1..19      +  promoter       T7 promoter: promoter for bacteriophage T7 RNA polymerase
     20..44      +  protein_bind   lac operator: The lac repressor binds to the lac operator to inhibit transcription in E. coli. This inhibition can be relieved by adding lactose or isopropyl-β-D-thiogalactopyranoside (IPTG). lac repressor encoded by lacI
     59..81      +  RBS            RBS: efficient ribosome binding site from bacteriophage T7 gene 10 (Olins and Rangwala, 1989)
    100..116     +  CDS            capTEV™ (fragment): composite tag for in vivo biotinylation, TEV protease cleavage, and 6xHis tagging
    127..144     +  CDS            thrombin site: thrombin recognition and cleavage site
    148..3189    +  CDS            PARP1: PARP1_HUMAN - Also known as ADPRT From Homo sapiens (Human).
   3199..3216    +  CDS            9xHis (fragment): 9xHis affinity tag
   3226..3275    +  CDS            SET1 (fragment): solubility-enhancement tag derived from T7 phage gene 10B
   3283..3330    +  terminator     T7 terminator: transcription terminator for bacteriophage T7 RNA polymerase
   3367..3795    +  rep_origin     f1 ori (sequence partly withheld): f1 bacteriophage origin of replication; arrow indicates direction of (+) strand synthesis
   3848..3905    +  promoter       AmpR promoter (fragment): bla
   3914..4729    -  CDS            KanR: aminoglycoside phosphotransferase; aph(3')-Ia; confers resistance to kanamycin in bacteria or G418 (Geneticin®) in eukaryotes
   4851..5439    +  rep_origin     ori: high-copy-number ColE1/pMB1/pBR322/pUC origin of replication
   5625..5764    -  misc_feature   bom: basis of mobility region from pBR322
   5866..6057    -  CDS            rop: Rop protein, which maintains plasmids at low copy number; rop
   6074..6454    +  CDS            YPB1_ECOLX: Protein predicted: Swiss-Prot protein existence level 4. From Escherichia coli.
   6526..6817    -  CDS            TcR (fragment): tetracycline efflux protein; tet; confers resistance to tetracycline
   6832..6853    -  protein_bind   CAP binding site: CAP binding activates transcription in the presence of cAMP. E. coli catabolite activator protein
   6866..7948    -  CDS            lacI: lac repressor; lacI; The lac repressor binds to the lac operator to inhibit transcription in E. coli. This inhibition can be relieved by adding lactose or isopropyl-β-D-thiogalactopyranoside (IPTG).
   7949..8026    -  promoter       lacI promoter: lacI
   8034..8313    -  CDS            TcR (fragment): tetracycline efflux protein; tet; confers resistance to tetracycline
>Addgene plasmid #174796 | pET28_6xHis-PARP1-A774L | addgene full sequence | sequence record 343419 | Addgene NGS Result
TAATACGACTCACTATAGGGGAATTGTGAGCGGATAACAATTCCCCTCTAGAAATAATTTTGTTTAACTT
TAAGAAGGAGATATACCATGGGCAGCAGCCATCATCATCATCATCACAGCAGCGGCCTGGTGCCGCGCGG
CAGCCATATGGCGGAGTCTTCTGATAAGCTGTATCGAGTCGAGTACGCCAAGAGCGGGCGCGCCTCTTGC
AAGAAATGCAGCGAGAGCATCCCCAAGGACTCGCTCCGGATGGCCATCATGGTGCAGTCGCCCATGTTTG
ATGGAAAAGTCCCACACTGGTACCACTTCTCCTGCTTCTGGAAGGTGGGCCACTCCATCCGGCACCCTGA
CGTTGAGGTGGATGGGTTCTCTGAGCTTCGGTGGGATGACCAGCAGAAAGTCAAGAAGACAGCGGAAGCT
GGAGGAGTGACAGGCAAAGGCCAGGATGGAATTGGTAGCAAGGCAGAGAAGACTCTGGGTGACTTTGCAG
CAGAGTATGCCAAGTCCAACAGAAGTACGTGCAAGGGGTGTATGGAGAAGATAGAAAAGGGCCAGGTGCG
CCTGTCCAAGAAGATGGTGGACCCGGAGAAGCCACAGCTAGGCATGATTGACCGCTGGTACCATCCAGGC
TGCTTTGTCAAGAACAGGGAGGAGCTGGGTTTCCGGCCCGAGTACAGTGCGAGTCAGCTCAAGGGCTTCA
GCCTCCTTGCTACAGAGGATAAGGAAGCCCTGAAGAAGCAGCTCCCAGGAGTCAAGAGTGAAGGAAAGAG
AAAAGGCGATGAGGTGGATGGAGTGGATGAAGTGGCGAAGAAGAAATCTAAAAAAGAAAAAGACAAGGAT
AGTAAGCTTGAAAAAGCCCTAAAGGCTCAGAACGACCTGATCTGGAACATCAAGGACGAGCTAAAGAAAG
TGTGTTCAACTAATGACCTGAAGGAGCTACTCATCTTCAACAAGCAGCAAGTGCCTTCTGGGGAGTCGGC
GATCTTGGACCGAGTAGCTGATGGCATGGTGTTCGGTGCCCTCCTTCCCTGCGAGGAATGCTCGGGTCAG
CTGGTCTTCAAGAGCGATGCCTATTACTGCACTGGGGACGTCACTGCCTGGACCAAGTGTATGGTCAAGA
CACAGACACCCAACCGGAAGGAGTGGGTAACCCCAAAGGAATTCCGAGAAATCTCTTACCTCAAGAAATT
GAAGGTTAAAAAGCAGGACCGTATATTCCCCCCAGAAACCAGCGCCTCCGTGGCGGCCACGCCTCCGCCC
TCCACAGCCTCGGCTCCTGCTGCTGTGAACTCCTCTGCTTCAGCAGATAAGCCATTATCCAACATGAAGA
TCCTGACTCTCGGGAAGCTGTCCCGGAACAAGGATGAAGTGAAGGCCATGATTGAGAAACTCGGGGGGAA
GTTGACGGGGACGGCCAACAAGGCTTCCCTGTGCATCAGCACCAAAAAGGAGGTGGAAAAGATGAATAAG
AAGATGGAGGAAGTAAAGGAAGCCAACATCCGAGTTGTGTCTGAGGACTTCCTCCAGGACGTCTCCGCCT
CCACCAAGAGCCTTCAGGAGTTGTTCTTAGCGCACATCTTGTCCCCTTGGGGGGCAGAGGTGAAGGCAGA
GCCTGTTGAAGTTGTGGCCCCAAGAGGGAAGTCAGGGGCTGCGCTCTCCAAAAAAAGCAAGGGCCAGGTC
AAGGAGGAAGGTATCAACAAATCTGAAAAGAGAATGAAATTAACTCTTAAAGGAGGAGCAGCTGTGGATC
CTGATTCTGGACTGGAACACTCTGCGCATGTCCTGGAGAAAGGTGGGAAGGTCTTCAGTGCCACCCTTGG
CCTGGTGGACATCGTTAAAGGAACCAACTCCTACTACAAGCTCCAGCTTCTGGAGGACGACAAGGAAAAC
AGGTATTGGATATTCAGGTCCTGGGGCCGTGTGGGTACGGTGATCGGTAGCAACAAACTGGAACAGATGC
CGTCCAAGGAGGATGCCATTGAGCACTTCATGAAATTATATGAAGAAAAAACCGGGAACGCTTGGCACTC
CAAAAATTTCACGAAGTATCCCAAAAAGTTCTACCCCCTGGAGATTGACTATGGCCAGGATGAAGAGGCA
GTGAAGAAGCTGACAGTAAATCCTGGCACCAAGTCCAAGCTCCCCAAGCCAGTTCAGGACCTCATCAAGA
TGATCTTTGATGTGGAAAGTATGAAGAAAGCCATGGTGGAGTATGAGATCGACCTTCAGAAGATGCCCTT
GGGGAAGCTGAGCAAAAGGCAGATCCAGGCCGCATACTCCATCCTCAGTGAGGTCCAGCAGGCGGTGTCT
CAGGGCAGCAGCGACTCTCAGATCCTGGATCTCTCAAATCGCTTTTACACCCTGATCCCCCACGACTTTG
GGATGAAGAAGCCTCCGCTCCTGAACAATGCAGACAGTGTGCAGGCCAAGGCGGAAATGCTTGACAACCT
GCTGGACATCGAGGTGCTCTACAGTCTGCTCAGGGGAGGGTCTGATGATAGCAGCAAGGATCCCATCGAT
GTCAACTATGAGAAGCTCAAAACTGACATTAAGGTGGTTGACAGAGATTCTGAAGAAGCCGAGATCATCA
GGAAGTATGTTAAGAACACTCATGCAACCACACACAATGCGTATGACTTGGAAGTCATCGATATCTTTAA
GATAGAGCGTGAAGGCGAATGCCAGCGTTACAAGCCCTTTAAGCAGCTTCATAACCGAAGATTGCTGTGG
CACGGGTCCAGGACCACCAACTTTGCTGGGATCCTGTCCCAGGGTCTTCGGATAGCCCCGCCTGAAGCGC
CCGTGACAGGCTACATGTTTGGTAAAGGGATCTATTTCGCTGACATGGTCTCCAAGAGTGCCAACTACTG
CCATACGTCTCAGGGAGACCCAATAGGCTTAATCCTGTTGGGAGAAGTTGCCCTTGGAAACATGTATGAA
CTGAAGCACGCTTCACATATCAGCAAGTTACCCAAGGGCAAGCACAGTGTCAAAGGTTTGGGCAAAACTA
CCCCTGATCCTTCAGCTAACATTAGTCTGGATGGTGTAGACGTTCCTCTTGGGACCGGGATTTCATCTGG
TGTGAATGACACCTCTCTACTATATAACGAGTACATTGTCTATGATATTGCTCAGGTAAATCTGAAGTAT
CTGCTGAAACTGAAATTCAATTTTAAGACCTCCCTGTGGTAACTCGAGCACCACCACCACCACCACTGAG
ATCCGGCTGCTAACAAAGCCCGAAAGGAAGCTGAGTTGGCTGCTGCCACCGCTGAGCAATAACTAGCATA
ACCCCTTGGGGCCTCTAAACGGGTCTTGAGGGGTTTTTTGCTGAAAGGAGGAACTATATCCGGATTGGCG
AATGGG
[124 nt withheld, positions 3367-3490]
C
[91 nt withheld, positions 3492-3582]
A
[49 nt withheld, positions 3584-3632]
CCTTTGACGTTGGAGTCCACGTTCTTT
[37 nt withheld, positions 3660-3696]
ACCCTATCTCGGTCTATTCTTTTGATTTATAAGGGATTTTGCCGATTTCGGCCTATTGGTTAAAAAATGA
GCTGATTTAACAAAAATTTAACGCGAATTTTAACAAAATATTAACGCTTACAATTTAGGTGGCACTTTTC
GGGGAAATGTGCGCGGAACCCCTATTTGTTTATTTTTCTAAATACATTCAAATATGTATCCGCTCATGAA
TTAATTCTTAGAAAAACTCATCGAGCATCAAATGAAACTGCAATTTATTCATATCAGGATTATCAATACC
ATATTTTTGAAAAAGCCGTTTCTGTAATGAAGGAGAAAACTCACCGAGGCAGTTCCATAGGATGGCAAGA
TCCTGGTATCGGTCTGCGATTCCGACTCGTCCAACATCAATACAACCTATTAATTTCCCCTCGTCAAAAA
TAAGGTTATCAAGTGAGAAATCACCATGAGTGACGACTGAATCCGGTGAGAATGGCAAAAGTTTATGCAT
TTCTTTCCAGACTTGTTCAACAGGCCAGCCATTACGCTCGTCATCAAAATCACTCGCATCAACCAAACCG
TTATTCATTCGTGATTGCGCCTGAGCGAGACGAAATACGCGATCGCTGTTAAAAGGACAATTACAAACAG
GAATCGAATGCAACCGGCGCAGGAACACTGCCAGCGCATCAACAATATTTTCACCTGAATCAGGATATTC
TTCTAATACCTGGAATGCTGTTTTCCCGGGGATCGCAGTGGTGAGTAACCATGCATCATCAGGAGTACGG
ATAAAATGCTTGATGGTCGGAAGAGGCATAAATTCCGTCAGCCAGTTTAGTCTGACCATCTCATCTGTAA
CATCATTGGCAACGCTACCTTTGCCATGTTTCAGAAACAACTCTGGCGCATCGGGCTTCCCATACAATCG
ATAGATTGTCGCACCTGATTGCCCGACATTATCGCGAGCCCATTTATACCCATATAAATCAGCATCCATG
TTGGAATTTAATCGCGGCCTAGAGCAAGACGTTTCCCGTTGAATATGGCTCATAACACCCCTTGTATTAC
TGTTTATGTAAGCAGACAGTTTTATTGTTCATGACCAAAATCCCTTAACGTGAGTTTTCGTTCCACTGAG
CGTCAGACCCCGTAGAAAAGATCAAAGGATCTTCTTGAGATCCTTTTTTTCTGCGCGTAATCTGCTGCTT
GCAAACAAAAAAACCACCGCTACCAGCGGTGGTTTGTTTGCCGGATCAAGAGCTACCAACTCTTTTTCCG
AAGGTAACTGGCTTCAGCAGAGCGCAGATACCAAATACTGTCCTTCTAGTGTAGCCGTAGTTAGGCCACC
ACTTCAAGAACTCTGTAGCACCGCCTACATACCTCGCTCTGCTAATCCTGTTACCAGTGGCTGCTGCCAG
TGGCGATAAGTCGTGTCTTACCGGGTTGGACTCAAGACGATAGTTACCGGATAAGGCGCAGCGGTCGGGC
TGAACGGGGGGTTCGTGCACACAGCCCAGCTTGGAGCGAACGACCTACACCGAACTGAGATACCTACAGC
GTGAGCTATGAGAAAGCGCCACGCTTCCCGAAGGGAGAAAGGCGGACAGGTATCCGGTAAGCGGCAGGGT
CGGAACAGGAGAGCGCACGAGGGAGCTTCCAGGGGGAAACGCCTGGTATCTTTATAGTCCTGTCGGGTTT
CGCCACCTCTGACTTGAGCGTCGATTTTTGTGATGCTCGTCAGGGGGGCGGAGCCTATGGAAAAACGCCA
GCAACGCGGCCTTTTTACGGTTCCTGGCCTTTTGCTGGCCTTTTGCTCACATGTTCTTTCCTGCGTTATC
CCCTGATTCTGTGGATAACCGTATTACCGCCTTTGAGTGAGCTGATACCGCTCGCCGCAGCCGAACGACC
GAGCGCAGCGAGTCAGTGAGCGAGGAAGCGGAAGAGCGCCTGATGCGGTATTTTCTCCTTACGCATCTGT
GCGGTATTTCACACCGCAATGGTGCACTCTCAGTACAATCTGCTCTGATGCCGCATAGTTAAGCCAGTAT
ACACTCCGCTATCGCTACGTGACTGGGTCATGGCTGCGCCCCGACACCCGCCAACACCCGCTGACGCGCC
CTGACGGGCTTGTCTGCTCCCGGCATCCGCTTACAGACAAGCTGTGACCGTCTCCGGGAGCTGCATGTGT
CAGAGGTTTTCACCGTCATCACCGAAACGCGCGAGGCAGCTGCGGTAAAGCTCATCAGCGTGGTCGTGAA
GCGATTCACAGATGTCTGCCTGTTCATCCGCGTCCAGCTCGTTGAGTTTCTCCAGAAGCGTTAATGTCTG
GCTTCTGATAAAGCGGGCCATGTTAAGGGCGGTTTTTTCCTGTTTGGTCACTGATGCCTCCGTGTAAGGG
GGATTTCTGTTCATGGGGGTAATGATACCGATGAAACGAGAGAGGATGCTCACGATACGGGTTACTGATG
ATGAACATGCCCGGTTACTGGAACGTTGTGAGGGTAAACAACTGGCGGTATGGATGCGGCGGGACCAGAG
AAAAATCACTCAGGGTCAATGCCAGCGCTTCGTTAATACAGATGTAGGTGTTCCACAGGGTAGCCAGCAG
CATCCTGCGATGCAGATCCGGAACATAATGGTGCAGGGCGCTGACTTCCGCGTTTCCAGACTTTACGAAA
CACGGAAACCGAAGACCATTCATGTTGTTGCTCAGGTCGCAGACGTTTTGCAGCAGCAGTCGCTTCACGT
TCGCTCGCGTATCGGTGATTCATTCTGCTAACCAGTAAGGCAACCCCGCCAGCCTAGCCGGGTCCTCAAC
GACAGGAGCACGATCATGCGCACCCGTGGGGCCGCCATGCCGGCGATAATGGCCTGCTTCTCGCCGAAAC
GTTTGGTGGCGGGACCAGTGACGAAGGCTTGAGCGAGGGCGTGCAAGATTCCGAATACCGCAAGCGACAG
GCCGATCATCGTCGCGCTCCAGCGAAAGCGGTCCTCGCCGAAAATGACCCAGAGCGCTGCCGGCACCTGT
CCTACGAGTTGCATGATAAAGAAGACAGTCATAAGTGCGGCGACGATAGTCATGCCCCGCGCCCACCGGA
AGGAGCTGACTGGGTTGAAGGCTCTCAAGGGCATCGGTCGAGATCCCGGTGCCTAATGAGTGAGCTAACT
TACATTAATTGCGTTGCGCTCACTGCCCGCTTTCCAGTCGGGAAACCTGTCGTGCCAGCTGCATTAATGA
ATCGGCCAACGCGCGGGGAGAGGCGGTTTGCGTATTGGGCGCCAGGGTGGTTTTTCTTTTCACCAGTGAG
ACGGGCAACAGCTGATTGCCCTTCACCGCCTGGCCCTGAGAGAGTTGCAGCAAGCGGTCCACGCTGGTTT
GCCCCAGCAGGCGAAAATCCTGTTTGATGGTGGTTAACGGCGGGATATAACATGAGCTGTCTTCGGTATC
GTCGTATCCCACTACCGAGATATCCGCACCAACGCGCAGCCCGGACTCGGTAATGGCGCGCATTGCGCCC
AGCGCCATCTGATCGTTGGCAACCAGCATCGCAGTGGGAACGATGCCCTCATTCAGCATTTGCATGGTTT
GTTGAAAACCGGACATGGCACTCCAGTCGCCTTCCCGTTCCGCTATCGGCTGAATTTGATTGCGAGTGAG
ATATTTATGCCAGCCAGCCAGACGCAGACGCGCCGAGACAGAACTTAATGGGCCCGCTAACAGCGCGATT
TGCTGGTGACCCAATGCGACCAGATGCTCCACGCCCAGTCGCGTACCGTCTTCATGGGAGAAAATAATAC
TGTTGATGGGTGTCTGGTCAGAGACATCAAGAAATAACGCCGGAACATTAGTGCAGGCAGCTTCCACAGC
AATGGCATCCTGGTCATCCAGCGGATAGTTAATGATCAGCCCACTGACGCGTTGCGCGAGAAGATTGTGC
ACCGCCGCTTTACAGGCTTCGACGCCGCTTCGTTCTACCATCGACACCACCACGCTGGCACCCAGTTGAT
CGGCGCGAGATTTAATCGCCGCGACAATTTGCGACGGCGCGTGCAGGGCCAGACTGGAGGTGGCAACGCC
AATCAGCAACGACTGTTTGCCCGCCAGTTGTTGTGCCACGCGGTTGGGAATGTAATTCAGCTCCGCCATC
GCCGCTTCCACTTTTTCCCGCGTTTTCGCAGAAACGTGGCTGGCCTGGTTCACCACGCGGGAAACGGTCT
GATAAGAGACACCGGCATACTCTGCGACATCGTATAACGTTACTGGTTTCACATTCACCACCCTGAATTG
ACTCTCTTCCGGGCGCTATCATGCCATACCGCGAAAGGTTTTGCGCCATTCGATGGTGTCCGGGATCTCG
ACGCTCTCCCTTATGCGACTCCTGCATTAGGAAGCAGCCCAGTAGTAGGTTGAGGCCGTTGAGCACCGCC
GCCGCAAGGAATGGTGCATGCAAGGAGATGGCGCCCAACAGTCCCCCGGCCACGGGGCCTGCCACCATAC
CCACGCCGAAACAAGCGCTCATGAGCCCGAAGTGGCGAGCCCGATCTTCCCCATCGGTGATGTCGGCGAT
ATAGGCGCCAGCAACCGCACCTGTGGCGCCGGTGATGCCGGCCACGATGCGTCCGGCGTAGAGGATCGAG
ATCTCGATCCCGCGAAAT
